Addgene plasmid #99842: pLEM415-ldhL-mRFP1
Purpose: Expression of RFP in Lactobacillus
Depositing lab: Sujin Bao. Depositing organization: Icahn School of Medicine at Mount Sinai. Publication: Distribution dynamics of recombinant Lactobacillus in the gastrointestinal tract of neonatal rats. Bao S, Zhu L, Zhuang Q, Wang L, Xu PX, Itoh K, Holzman IR, Lin J. PLoS One. 2013;8(3):e60007. doi: 10.1371/journal.pone.0060007. Epub 2013 Mar 27. PONE-D-12-29032 PubMed 23544119.
Backbone
  Vector backbone: pLEM415
  Backbone manufacturer: Michel Fons
  Backbone size w/o insert (bp): 6332
  Total vector size (bp): 7357
  Modifications to backbone: the ldhl promoter was inserted 5’ of the FLAG-mRFP1
  Vector type: Bacterial Expression
  Selectable markers: Erythromycin
Growth in bacteria
  Bacterial resistance: Ampicillin, 100 μg/mL
  Growth temperature: 37°C
  Growth strain: DH5alpha
  Growth instructions: LB medium
  Copy number: High Copy
Gene/Insert
  Gene/Insert name: monomeric red fluorescent protein (alt name: mRFP1)
  Species: Discosoma coral
  Insert size (bp): 1025
  GenBank ID: AF506025
  Promoter: ldhl
  Tag / fusion protein: FLAG/Xpress (N terminal on insert)
  Cloning method: Restriction Enzyme; 5′ cloning site ApaI (not destroyed); 3′ cloning site ClaI (not destroyed)
  Sequencing primers: 5′ GCAAGGCGATTAAGTTGGGTAAC; 3′ ACGGTAAAACCATCGACCAATATCT
Resource information
  A portion of this plasmid was derived from a plasmid made by: Dr. Roger Y. Tsien, UC San Diego
Terms and licenses: Academic/Nonprofit Terms; Industry Terms: Not Available to Industry
Depositor comments: Campbell RE, Tour O, Palmer AE, Steinbach PA, Baird GS, et al. (2002) A monomeric red fluorescent protein. Proc Natl Acad Sci U S A 99: 7877-7882.
How to cite: pLEM415-ldhL-mRFP1 was a gift from Sujin Bao (Addgene plasmid # 99842 ; http://n2t.net/addgene:99842 ; RRID:Addgene_99842)
