[The description below was written by a language model from this plasmid's Addgene catalogue record and pLannotate feature annotations shown in this document.]
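Description:
pLEM415-ldhL-mRFP1 is an E. coli–Lactobacillus shuttle plasmid of about 7.4 kb, built on the pLEM415 backbone for bacterial expression of a red fluorescent reporter in Lactobacillus. The feature table shows two functional halves. One is a pBluescript-like E. coli portion carrying a high-copy ColE1/pUC origin, an f1 phage origin, the AmpR β-lactamase gene with its promoter, remnants of lacZα and the lac promoter/operator, and flanking T7 and T3 promoters. The other is a Gram-positive module with a rep gene homologous to a Lactobacillus hilgardii rolling-circle replication initiator. That module also contains an erm rRNA methylase gene with its upstream regulatory leader peptide, which confers macrolide resistance. The plasmid is therefore maintained under ampicillin selection in E. coli cloning strains, and erythromycin is the listed selectable marker, presumably used in the lactobacillus host.

The payload is mRFP1, the monomeric derivative of Discosoma DsRed, cloned between ApaI and ClaI sites as an insert of roughly 1 kb. According to the catalogue entry, the ldhL promoter was inserted upstream of the tagged reporter to drive transcription in Lactobacillus. This promoter is not picked up as a named feature in the annotation, but it presumably lies in the unannotated stretch between the T7 promoter and the coding region. The record lists an N-terminal FLAG/Xpress tag. The annotation detects a fragment of the T7 gene 10 leader and the Xpress epitope, which includes an enterokinase site, immediately ahead of mRFP1, but no FLAG feature is called. The construct is intended to label recombinant lactobacilli fluorescently, and the associated study followed the distribution of such bacteria in the gastrointestinal tract of neonatal rats.
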