Features (pLannotate 1.2.2; 20 found; start..end, strand, type, name):
     87..105     +  promoter       T7 promoter: promoter for bacteriophage T7 RNA polymerase
    360..405     -  misc_feature   MCS (fragment): pUC18/19 multiple cloning site
    415..438     +  CDS            T7 tag (gene 10 leader) (fragment): leader peptide from bacteriophage T7 gene 10 promotes efficient translation in E. coli
    442..465     +  CDS            Xpress™ tag: Xpress™ epitope tag, including an enterokinase recognition and cleavage site
    472..1149    +  CDS            mRFP1: monomeric derivative of DsRed (Campbell et al., 2002) mammalian codon-optimized
   1163..1193    -  misc_feature   MCS (fragment): pBluescript multiple cloning site
   1866..2789    -  CDS            rep: REP_LACHI - Protein inferred from homology: Swiss-Prot protein existence level 3. Produces a single-strand nick in a specific site of the plasmid, and this nick results in single-strand replication by rolling circle mechanism. From Lactobacillus hilgardii.
   3434..4168    -  CDS            erm: ERM_STREE - Experimental evidence at protein level: Swiss-Prot protein existence level 1. This protein produces a dimethylation of the adenine residue at position 2085 in 23S rRNA, resulting in reduced affinity between ribosomes and macrolide-lincosamide-streptogramin B antibiotics. From Streptococcus pneumoniae.
   4296..4376    -  CDS            ermC: LPRM_ENTFL - Protein predicted: Swiss-Prot protein existence level 4. This peptide is involved in the control mechanism of the synthesis of the erythromycin resistance protein. From Enterococcus faecalis (Streptococcus faecalis).
   4569..4622    -  misc_feature   MCS (fragment): pBluescript multiple cloning site
   4635..4653    -  promoter       T3 promoter: promoter for bacteriophage T3 RNA polymerase
   4698..4714    -  protein_bind   lac operator: The lac repressor binds to the lac operator to inhibit transcription in E. coli. This inhibition can be relieved by adding lactose or isopropyl-β-D-thiogalactopyranoside (IPTG). lac repressor encoded by lacI
   4722..4752    -  promoter       lac promoter: promoter for the E. coli lac operon
   4767..4788    -  protein_bind   CAP binding site: CAP binding activates transcription in the presence of cAMP. E. coli catabolite activator protein
   4801..4893    -  CDS            lacI (fragment): lac repressor; lacI; The lac repressor binds to the lac operator to inhibit transcription in E. coli. This inhibition can be relieved by adding lactose or isopropyl-β-D-thiogalactopyranoside (IPTG).
   5076..5664    -  rep_origin     ori: high-copy-number ColE1/pMB1/pBR322/pUC origin of replication
   5835..6695    -  CDS            AmpR: β-lactamase; bla; confers resistance to ampicillin, carbenicillin, and related antibiotics
   6696..6800    -  promoter       AmpR promoter: bla
   6853..7281    -  rep_origin     f1 ori (sequence partly withheld): f1 bacteriophage origin of replication; arrow indicates direction of (+) strand synthesis
   7286..79      -  CDS            lacZα (fragment) (across the origin): LacZα fragment of β-galactosidase; lacZ fragment
>Addgene plasmid #99842 | pLEM415-ldhL-mRFP1 | addgene full sequence | sequence record 193485 | Addgene NGS Result
GGGGATGTGCTGCAAGGCGATTAAGTTGGGTAACGCCAGGGTTTTCCCAGTCACGACGTTGTAAAACGAC
GGCCAGTGAGCGCGCGTAATACGACTCACTATAGGGCGAATTGGGTACCGGGCCCACTGAGAAGTTGCTC
TCCCCAGTCGACGTTTGTTATTGCTGTTTATTATACCATACCCGTTTTTCTTTCTATATTAGGGAATAAA
TAGTTTTCTGAAAATTTAAACAAAATTAGCGAACTTTCATGCAAACTATGCTATACTGGTTTTCGAAATG
AAGAATTGTTTTACAGAAAGGACGTCATTATATTGGCAAACATTGAAAAAGATCACCAAAAAGTTATCCT
CGTCGGCGAAAGCTTGCATGCCTGCAGGTCGACTCTAGAGGATCCCCGGGTACCGGTAGAAAAAATGACT
GGTGGACAGCAAATGGGTCGGGATCTGTACGACGATGACGATAAGCCTAGGATGGCCTCCTCCGAGGACG
TCATCAAGGAGTTCATGCGCTTCAAGGTGCGCATGGAGGGCTCCGTGAACGGCCACGAGTTCGAGATCGA
GGGCGAGGGCGAGGGCCGCCCCTACGAGGGCACCCAGACCGCCAAGCTGAAGGTGACCAAGGGCGGCCCC
CTGCCCTTCGCCTGGGACATCCTGTCCCCTCAGTTCCAGTACGGCTCCAAGGCCTACGTGAAGCACCCCG
CCGACATCCCCGACTACTTGAAGCTGTCCTTCCCCGAGGGCTTCAAGTGGGAGCGCGTGATGAACTTCGA
GGACGGCGGCGTGGTGACCGTGACCCAGGACTCCTCCCTGCAGGACGGCGAGTTCATCTACAAGGTGAAG
CTGCGCGGCACCAACTTCCCCTCCGACGGCCCCGTAATGCAGAAGAAGACCATGGGCTGGGAGGCCTCCA
CCGAGCGGATGTACCCCGAGGACGGCGCCCTGAAGGGCGAGATCAAGATGAGGCTGAAGCTGAAGGACGG
CGGCCACTACGACGCCGAGGTCAAGACCACCTACATGGCCAAGAAGCCCGTGCAGCTGCCCGGCGCCTAC
AAGACCGACATCAAGCTGGACATCACCTCCCACAACGAGGACTACACCATCGTGGAACAGTACGAGCGCG
CCGAGGGCCGCCACTCCACCGGCGCCTAAGCTCTACAAATAAATCGATAAGCTTGATATCGAATTCCTGC
AGCTAATTGGGTGTTCATGACGACCAATAATAGTATCAGGAGTCCAACCTGCCTTGATTTGCGCATGGAT
ATAGTTAACTTCGATAGTTGGCAGTTGGGTCTGCTTCCGACCACAACGACGCTTATGTCGCTGATAAGTC
TGAAGATATTGGTCGATGGTTTTACCGTCGTTGAGGAAACGATAAACACGATAGATGGTTTCTTGACTAC
GCTGAAGTAATTTAGCAGCCCGATAAGCTTTAGTACCTTGATACCAAAAATCAGCTATGAGAGTTAATTC
ACGTGTGGTAAGATGTTTATAGGTCATTTGTGATTGCCTTTCTTTTGATTAAGGATATTCAAAAGTCTAT
CACAAATGGCTTTTTATTTTTTCTAACTTAATTTTACAAACGACGAAACAAAAAAAGAGGCTGATTAAGT
TCAGTCTCTTTTTTAATTAATTGTGTGATTCTTCAATTTCAGCCAACTTAGATGAAGCTTGATAGATCAG
TGATTCTGCGTCACTCAATAGAGATAATATATCATCATATGAGCCATCATCTGCTTGGCTCAAAATTCGC
TTTTTAAAATCCTCTAAATTATCAGCCAACTGCTCGCTAATCGTCCCATAAATTTTTGACTGTTCAATAA
TTGCATCAATGCCTTTTACATCTCTTAACTCCATAACTTTCACTCCCAACTTACATAATCGCTAACACTA
CAATTCCACTTATACATTACCTTTTTTACAATTTCAGAATCATCATTAGTGGCACTTACATTAATCAGAT
CATCTTCATTTTCATCAAATAACAAACTATGTCTAATATCTTTTAACAATCCGCCAAAACTCAACTGCCT
AGATCCCTGCAATCCCTTTTCTAGTTCGTTTAAAATAACCAAATCAGATTCTTGATCATTCGTTATATAA
TCAGAATTTTTTACTTGGTACTTAGCAACTTCTTTAGCTGAATCAACTAATGCCGATTGACCATGTTTAC
TTTTAGTTCTTATCTTACGAATATCAATAATAGGATCATAATCGAGTTTTCTAGCACGACGCCAAAGTTT
TATCCAATCATCTTTTGTCAAATAATTTTTTGAATTAAAATAACTTGTCTTCATTAACAATAATAAATGC
ATATGTTGATGAAACGTATAATTATCTCGATTGACTGTAATTTCAGAAGATCGTACATAGCCAATCATAT
TTTTAGCTACTTTTTTATACTGAATTAAGCGTCTAACTGAACTATTCATATTTTTTAAATTTATTTTTAA
TTCTCCAATTTCGGAATTTTCCTCTGTAAGAGTTAAAAATAAATAAATCGCATTTGGATTTTTAACATGC
GCTATATCTAAAATTTGTTGCAACTCGTAACTATTTTTTAAAGATCTTCTCCAAGAACACAATGGACATA
ACCTAGAGTGACAGAACCACGTTTGATACAGTTTCATTCCATCCTTGCCTATAGCAAATTGTAATACTTC
ACCACAATCTTTAACACGATTAGCTTTCTTAAATTTTAAAACCTCCAAATATTGCGCATAAGTAAGATTA
GCTAGTTTCTTTTCTCGCCATGGTCTTACTTTGCCACTATATTTAGAGGTATCTCTTAGTCTTTCACCTG
TATACACTTATAAATACCTCTTTACTGAAATTCATGCAGTAAAGAGAGTTAGCTATACTAATTGATATAA
TAATAATTAACTACTATAATAGATAATTGATAATATTAGATAACTAGCTCATGCACCTACCGATCGCCAA
ATCTAAAGGGACTGCATGAGTTTTTTATTTACGAATAAATTATACCTCTATTCTATTAGTAATCAAAATT
TCTACAAACATTGATATATCAACGCTTTAACAGCATTTTAAAAAATGACGTTGTTTCTATAAGTATCAAG
ATAAGTAGACACGCGATTAAAATCGCGTGTCTTAGGGCGCTGTCGCCCCTAAAACCCCGACCAAGCGTCG
GACGCTTGACCCCCGCTAGCCCTTGCTAGACGGCGGGCGAAAAATAAATTTTTCACCAAATAAAAGGGTC
ACTCACTATTATTCGTCAAGGGTTGCCTTGCTTCCCTCCGGTCGCAAGCGTGTGCCCCTTGACGAATGGC
ATCTAATAGAGGGCTACGCCACCAGCCCACAATTAGCAAAAAGGCAACATTCCTCCGCACGGCGGGTTAT
GTTGCCTTTTTGCTTTTTAAAAATTAAACTTAAGGAATATCAAGCTTCATAGCGCCTAAAATATAGGGAG
TTGTTTCCTCCCGTTAAATAATAGATAACTATTAAAAATAGACAATACTTGCTCATAAGTAATGGTACTT
AAATTGTTTACTTTGGCGTGTTTCATTGCTTGATGAAACTGATTTTTAGTAAACAGTTGACGATATTCTC
GATTGACCCATTTTGAAACAAAGTACTTATATAGCTTCCAATATTTATCTGGAACATCTGTGGTATGGCG
GGTAAGTTTTATTAAGACACTGTTTACTTTTGGTTTAGGATGAAAGCATTCCGCTGGCAGCTTAAGCAAT
TGCTGAATCGAGACTTGAGTGTGCAAGAGCAACCCTAGTGTTCGGTGAATATCCAAGGTACGCTTGTAGA
ATCCTTCTTCAACAATCAGATAGATGTCAGACGCACGGCTTTCAAAAACCACTTTTTTAATAATTTGTGT
GCTTAAATGGTAAGGAATATTCCCAACAATTTTATACCTCTGTTTGTTAGGGAATTGAAACTGTAGAATA
TCTTGGTGAATTAAAGTGACACGAGTATTCAGTTTTAATTTTTCTGACGATAAGTTGAATAGATGACTGT
CTAATTCAATAGACGTTACCTGTTTACTTATTTTAGCCAGTTTCGTCGTTAAATGCCCTTTACCTGTTCC
AATTTCGTAAACGGTATCGGTTTCTTTTAAATTCAATTGTTTTATTATTTGGTTGAGTACTTTTTCACTC
GTTAAAAAGTTTTGAGAATATTTTATATTTTTGTTCATGTAATCTCTCCTGAAGTGATTACATCTGTAAA
TAAATACAGAAGTTAAACGATTTGTTTGTAATTTTAGTTATCTGTTTAAAAAGTCATAAGATTAGTCACT
GGTAGGAATTAATCTAACGTATTTATTTATCTGCGTAATCACTGTTTTTAGTCTGTTTCAAAACAGTAGA
TGTTTTATCTACATTACGCATTTGGAATACCAACATGACGAATCCCTCCTTCTTAATTACAAATTTTTAG
CATCTAATTTAACTTCAATTCCTATTATACAAAATTTTTAAACGAATTTTTTAAAAATGTATTGAGCTTC
TGCCAATTAATTTTAGGAACAGCAATGTGACTAATCCCTATCCCATCTCGATATATCAGTCCTTGACCAA
CATTGTTGTTAAGCCAATCTGCAGCCCGGGGGATCCACTAGTTCTAGAGCGGCCGCCACCGCGGTGGAGC
TCCAGCTTTTGTTCCCTTTAGTGAGGGTTAATTGCGCGCTTGGCGTAATCATGGTCATAGCTGTTTCCTG
TGTGAAATTGTTATCCGCTCACAATTCCACACAACATACGAGCCGGAAGCATAAAGTGTAAAGCCTGGGG
TGCCTAATGAGTGAGCTAACTCACATTAATTGCGTTGCGCTCACTGCCCGCTTTCCAGTCGGGAAACCTG
TCGTGCCAGCTGCATTAATGAATCGGCCAACGCGCGGGGAGAGGCGGTTTGCGTATTGGGCGCTCTTCCG
CTTCCTCGCTCACTGACTCGCTGCGCTCGGTCGTTCGGCTGCGGCGAGCGGTATCAGCTCACTCAAAGGC
GGTAATACGGTTATCCACAGAATCAGGGGATAACGCAGGAAAGAACATGTGAGCAAAAGGCCAGCAAAAG
GCCAGGAACCGTAAAAAGGCCGCGTTGCTGGCGTTTTTCCATAGGCTCCGCCCCCCTGACGAGCATCACA
AAAATCGACGCTCAAGTCAGAGGTGGCGAAACCCGACAGGACTATAAAGATACCAGGCGTTTCCCCCTGG
AAGCTCCCTCGTGCGCTCTCCTGTTCCGACCCTGCCGCTTACCGGATACCTGTCCGCCTTTCTCCCTTCG
GGAAGCGTGGCGCTTTCTCATAGCTCACGCTGTAGGTATCTCAGTTCGGTGTAGGTCGTTCGCTCCAAGC
TGGGCTGTGTGCACGAACCCCCCGTTCAGCCCGACCGCTGCGCCTTATCCGGTAACTATCGTCTTGAGTC
CAACCCGGTAAGACACGACTTATCGCCACTGGCAGCAGCCACTGGTAACAGGATTAGCAGAGCGAGGTAT
GTAGGCGGTGCTACAGAGTTCTTGAAGTGGTGGCCTAACTACGGCTACACTAGAAGAACAGTATTTGGTA
TCTGCGCTCTGCTGAAGCCAGTTACCTTCGGAAAAAGAGTTGGTAGCTCTTGATCCGGCAAACAAACCAC
CGCTGGTAGCGGTGGTTTTTTTGTTTGCAAGCAGCAGATTACGCGCAGAAAAAAAGGATCTCAAGAAGAT
CCTTTGATCTTTTCTACGGGGTCTGACGCTCAGTGGAACGAAAACTCACGTTAAGGGATTTTGGTCATGA
GATTATCAAAAAGGATCTTCACCTAGATCCTTTTAAATTAAAAATGAAGTTTTAAATCAATCTAAAGTAT
ATATGAGTAAACTTGGTCTGACAGTTACCAATGCTTAATCAGTGAGGCACCTATCTCAGCGATCTGTCTA
TTTCGTTCATCCATAGTTGCCTGACTCCCCGTCGTGTAGATAACTACGATACGGGAGGGCTTACCATCTG
GCCCCAGTGCTGCAATGATACCGCGAGACCCACGCTCACCGGCTCCAGATTTATCAGCAATAAACCAGCC
AGCCGGAAGGGCCGAGCGCAGAAGTGGTCCTGCAACTTTATCCGCCTCCATCCAGTCTATTAATTGTTGC
CGGGAAGCTAGAGTAAGTAGTTCGCCAGTTAATAGTTTGCGCAACGTTGTTGCCATTGCTACAGGCATCG
TGGTGTCACGCTCGTCGTTTGGTATGGCTTCATTCAGCTCCGGTTCCCAACGATCAAGGCGAGTTACATG
ATCCCCCATGTTGTGCAAAAAAGCGGTTAGCTCCTTCGGTCCTCCGATCGTTGTCAGAAGTAAGTTGGCC
GCAGTGTTATCACTCATGGTTATGGCAGCACTGCATAATTCTCTTACTGTCATGCCATCCGTAAGATGCT
TTTCTGTGACTGGTGAGTACTCAACCAAGTCATTCTGAGAATAGTGTATGCGGCGACCGAGTTGCTCTTG
CCCGGCGTCAATACGGGATAATACCGCGCCACATAGCAGAACTTTAAAAGTGCTCATCATTGGAAAACGT
TCTTCGGGGCGAAAACTCTCAAGGATCTTACCGCTGTTGAGATCCAGTTCGATGTAACCCACTCGTGCAC
CCAACTGATCTTCAGCATCTTTTACTTTCACCAGCGTTTCTGGGTGAGCAAAAACAGGAAGGCAAAATGC
CGCAAAAAAGGGAATAAGGGCGACACGGAAATGTTGAATACTCATACTCTTCCTTTTTCAATATTATTGA
AGCATTTATCAGGGTTATTGTCTCATGAGCGGATACATATTTGAATGTATTTAGAAAAATAAACAAATAG
GGGTTCCGCGCACATTTCCCCGAAAAGTGCCACCTAAATTGTAAGCGTTAATATTTTGTTAAAATTCGCG
TTAAATTTTTGTTAAATCAGCTCATTTTTTAACCAATAGGCCGAAATCGGCAAAATCCCTTATAAATCAA
AAGAATAGACCGAGATAGGGT
[37 nt withheld, positions 6952-6988]
AAAGAACGTGGACTCCAACGTCAAAGG
[49 nt withheld, positions 7016-7064]
T
[91 nt withheld, positions 7066-7156]
G
[124 nt withheld, positions 7158-7281]
CCCATTCGCCATTCAGGCTGCGCAACTGTTGGGAAGGGCGATCGGTGCGGGCCTCTTCGCTATTACGCCA
GCTGGCGAAAG
